Addgene plasmid #215997: AA082
Purpose: Fragmid fragment: (Selection) fluorescent reporter
Depositing lab: John Doench. Depositing organization: Broad Institute. Publication: Modular vector assembly enables rapid assessment of emerging CRISPR technologies. McGee AV, Liu YV, Griffith AL, Szegletes ZM, Wen B, Kraus C, Miller NW, Steger RJ, Escude Velasco B, Bosch JA, Zirin JD, Viswanatha R, Sontheimer EJ, Goodale A, Greene MA, Green TM, Doench JG. Cell Genom. 2024 Mar 13;4(3):100519. doi: 10.1016/j.xgen.2024.100519. PubMed 38484704.
Backbone
  Vector backbone: pUC57-Kan
  Vector type: Fragment
Growth in bacteria
  Bacterial resistance: Kanamycin, 50 μg/mL
  Growth temperature: 37°C
  Growth strain: DH5alpha
  Copy number: Unknown
Gene/Insert
  Gene/Insert name: Start; mTagBFP2_v1.1
  Species: Other
  Cloning method: Unknown
Resource information
  A portion of this plasmid was derived from a plasmid made by: Genscript ID: U015EGD120-6
Terms and licenses: Academic/Nonprofit Terms; Industry Terms: Not Available to Industry
Depositor comments: Please visit https://www.biorxiv.org/content/10.1101/2023.10.25.564061v1 for bioRxiv preprint.
How to cite: AA082 was a gift from John Doench (Addgene plasmid # 215997 ; http://n2t.net/addgene:215997 ; RRID:Addgene_215997)
