[The description below was written by a language model from this plasmid's Addgene catalogue record and pLannotate feature annotations shown in this document.]
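Description:
AA082 is a "fragment" plasmid from the Fragmid modular vector assembly toolkit, a system in which standardized parts held in simple cloning vectors are combined to build CRISPR-related expression constructs. It is not an expression vector in its own right: it serves as a storage and donor plasmid for one module, categorised as a Selection part and specifically a fluorescent reporter. The backbone is pUC57-Kan, about 3.3 kb in total, propagated in E. coli through a high-copy ColE1/pUC-type origin and selected with kanamycin via the aph(3')-Ia aminoglycoside phosphotransferase gene. The rest of the annotated backbone consists of remnants typical of pUC-derived vectors: the lac promoter, lac operator and CAP binding site, a disrupted lacZα fragment flanking the cloning region, and short fragments of lacI, rop and the pBR322 bom region, none of which are relevant to the function of the part.

The insert is recorded as "Start; mTagBFP2_v1.1", meaning a blue fluorescent protein coding sequence supplied with its own start codon. The automated annotation labels the roughly 700 bp open reading frame as TagBFP, the monomeric, rapidly maturing blue protein derived from Entacmaea quadricolor, of which mTagBFP2 is an improved variant. The reading frame lies opposite in orientation to the lac promoter, and no eukaryotic promoter, terminator or polyadenylation signal is annotated, consistent with those elements being contributed by other modules during assembly. The record does not state the assembly sites or cloning method. Once incorporated into a destination vector, the part would allow blue fluorescence to mark or sort cells carrying the assembled construct.
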