Features (pLannotate 1.2.2; 10 found; start..end, strand, type, name):
    137..236     +  misc_feature   bom (fragment): basis of mobility region from pBR322
    242..399     -  CDS            lacZα (fragment): LacZα fragment of β-galactosidase; lacZ fragment
    450..1148    +  CDS            TagBFP: TagBFP is a basic (constitutively fluorescent) blue fluorescent protein published in 2008, derived from Entacmaea quadricolor. It is reported to be a very rapidly-maturing monomer with very low acid sensitivity.
   1244..1260    -  protein_bind   lac operator: The lac repressor binds to the lac operator to inhibit transcription in E. coli. This inhibition can be relieved by adding lactose or isopropyl-β-D-thiogalactopyranoside (IPTG). lac repressor encoded by lacI
   1268..1298    -  promoter       lac promoter: promoter for the E. coli lac operon
   1313..1334    -  protein_bind   CAP binding site: CAP binding activates transcription in the presence of cAMP. E. coli catabolite activator protein
   1347..1439    -  CDS            lacI (fragment): lac repressor; lacI; The lac repressor binds to the lac operator to inhibit transcription in E. coli. This inhibition can be relieved by adding lactose or isopropyl-β-D-thiogalactopyranoside (IPTG).
   1622..2210    -  rep_origin     ori: high-copy-number ColE1/pMB1/pBR322/pUC origin of replication
   2388..3197    -  CDS            KanR: aminoglycoside phosphotransferase; aph(3')-Ia; confers resistance to kanamycin in bacteria or G418 (Geneticin®) in eukaryotes
   3304..35      +  CDS            rop (fragment) (across the origin): Rop protein, which maintains plasmids at low copy number; rop
>Addgene plasmid #215997 | AA082 | addgene full sequence | sequence record 431439 | Addgene NGS Result
TCGCGCGTTTCGGTGATGACGGTGAAAACCTCTGACACATGCAGCTCCCGGAGACGGTCACAGCTTGTCT
GTAAGCGGATGCCGGGAGCAGACAAGCCCGTCAGGGCGCGTCAGCGGGTGTTGGCGGGTGTCGGGGCTGG
CTTAACTATGCGGCATCAGAGCAGATTGTACTGAGAGTGCACCATATGCGGTGTGAAATACCGCACAGAT
GCGTAAGGAGAAAATACCGCATCAGGCGCCATTCGCCATTCAGGCTGCGCAACTGTTGGGAAGGGCGATC
GGTGCGGGCCTCTTCGCTATTACGCCAGCTGGCGAAAGGGGGATGTGCTGCAAGGCGATTAAGTTGGGTA
ACGCCAGGGTTTTCCCAGTCACGACGTTGTAAAACGACGGCCAGAGAATTCGAGCTCGGTACCTCGCGAA
TACATCTAGATGAAGACGTAGGAGCCACCATGAGCGAGCTGATTAAGGAGAACATGCACATGAAGCTGTA
CATGGAGGGCACCGTGGACAACCATCACTTCAAGTGCACATCCGAGGGCGAAGGCAAGCCCTACGAGGGC
ACCCAGACCATGAGAATCAAGGTGGTCGAGGGCGGCCCTCTCCCCTTCGCCTTCGACATCCTGGCTACTA
GCTTCCTCTACGGCAGCAAGACCTTCATCAACCACACCCAGGGCATCCCCGACTTCTTCAAGCAGTCCTT
CCCTGAGGGCTTCACATGGGAGAGAGTCACCACATACGAAGATGGGGGCGTGCTGACCGCTACCCAGGAC
ACCAGCCTCCAGGACGGCTGCCTCATCTACAACGTCAAGATCAGAGGGGTGAACTTCACATCCAACGGCC
CTGTGATGCAGAAGAAAACACTCGGCTGGGAGGCCTTCACCGAGACACTGTACCCCGCTGACGGCGGCCT
GGAAGGCAGAAACGACATGGCCCTGAAGCTCGTGGGCGGGAGCCATCTGATCGCAAACGCCAAGACCACA
TATAGATCCAAGAAACCCGCTAAGAACCTCAAGATGCCTGGCGTCTACTATGTGGACTACAGACTGGAAA
GAATCAAGGAGGCCAACAACGAGACCTACGTCGAGCAGCACGAGGTGGCAGTGGCCAGATACTGCGACCT
CCCTAGCAAACTGGGGCACAAGCTTAATGGAAGCACGTCTTCATCGGATCCCGGGCCCGTCGACTGCAGA
GGCCTGCATGCAAGCTTGGTGTAATCATGGTCATAGCTGTTTCCTGTGTGAAATTGTTATCCGCTCACAA
TTCCACACAACATACGAGCCGGAAGCATAAAGTGTAAAGCCTGGGGTGCCTAATGAGTGAGCTAACTCAC
ATTAATTGCGTTGCGCTCACTGCCCGCTTTCCAGTCGGGAAACCTGTCGTGCCAGCTGCATTAATGAATC
GGCCAACGCGCGGGGAGAGGCGGTTTGCGTATTGGGCGCTCTTCCGCTTCCTCGCTCACTGACTCGCTGC
GCTCGGTCGTTCGGCTGCGGCGAGCGGTATCAGCTCACTCAAAGGCGGTAATACGGTTATCCACAGAATC
AGGGGATAACGCAGGAAAGAACATGTGAGCAAAAGGCCAGCAAAAGGCCAGGAACCGTAAAAAGGCCGCG
TTGCTGGCGTTTTTCCATAGGCTCCGCCCCCCTGACGAGCATCACAAAAATCGACGCTCAAGTCAGAGGT
GGCGAAACCCGACAGGACTATAAAGATACCAGGCGTTTCCCCCTGGAAGCTCCCTCGTGCGCTCTCCTGT
TCCGACCCTGCCGCTTACCGGATACCTGTCCGCCTTTCTCCCTTCGGGAAGCGTGGCGCTTTCTCATAGC
TCACGCTGTAGGTATCTCAGTTCGGTGTAGGTCGTTCGCTCCAAGCTGGGCTGTGTGCACGAACCCCCCG
TTCAGCCCGACCGCTGCGCCTTATCCGGTAACTATCGTCTTGAGTCCAACCCGGTAAGACACGACTTATC
GCCACTGGCAGCAGCCACTGGTAACAGGATTAGCAGAGCGAGGTATGTAGGCGGTGCTACAGAGTTCTTG
AAGTGGTGGCCTAACTACGGCTACACTAGAAGAACAGTATTTGGTATCTGCGCTCTGCTGAAGCCAGTTA
CCTTCGGAAAAAGAGTTGGTAGCTCTTGATCCGGCAAACAAACCACCGCTGGTAGCGGTGGTTTTTTTGT
TTGCAAGCAGCAGATTACGCGCAGAAAAAAAGGATCTCAAGAAGATCCTTTGATCTTTTCTACGGGGTCT
GACGCTCAGTGGAACGAAAACTCACGTTAAGGGATTTTGGTCATGAGATTATCAAAAAGGATCTTCACCT
AGATCCTTTTAAATTAAAAATGAAGTTTTAAATCAAGCCCAATCTGAATAATGTTACAACCAATTAACCA
ATTCTGATTAGAAAAACTCATCGAGCATCAAATGAAACTGCAATTTATTCATATCAGGATTATCAATACC
ATATTTTTGAAAAAGCCGTTTCTGTAATGAAGGAGAAAACTCACCGAGGCAGTTCCATAGGATGGCAAGA
TCCTGGTATCGGTCTGCGATTCCGACTCGTCCAACATCAATACAACCTATTAATTTCCCCTCGTCAAAAA
TAAGGTTATCAAGTGAGAAATCACCATGAGTGACGACTGAATCCGGTGAGAATGGCAAAAGTTTATGCAT
TTCTTTCCAGACTTGTTCAACAGGCCAGCCATTACGCTCGTCATCAAAATCACTCGCATCAACCAAACCG
TTATTCATTCGTGATTGCGCCTGAGCGAGACGAAATACGCGATCGCTGTTAAAAGGACAATTACAAACAG
GAATCGAATGCAACCGGCGCAGGAACACTGCCAGCGCATCAACAATATTTTCACCTGAATCAGGATATTC
TTCTAATACCTGGAATGCTGTTTTTCCGGGGATCGCAGTGGTGAGTAACCATGCATCATCAGGAGTACGG
ATAAAATGCTTGATGGTCGGAAGAGGCATAAATTCCGTCAGCCAGTTTAGTCTGACCATCTCATCTGTAA
CATCATTGGCAACGCTACCTTTGCCATGTTTCAGAAACAACTCTGGCGCATCGGGCTTCCCATACAAGCG
ATAGATTGTCGCACCTGATTGCCCGACATTATCGCGAGCCCATTTATACCCATATAAATCAGCATCCATG
TTGGAATTTAATCGCGGCCTCGACGTTTCCCGTTGAATATGGCTCATAACACCCCTTGTATTACTGTTTA
TGTAAGCAGACAGTTTTATTGTTCATGATGATATATTTTTATCTTGTGCAATGTAACATCAGAGATTTTG
AGACACGGGCCAGAGCTGCA
